>Addgene plasmid #160791 | pLKO.1P POLD1_1 | addgene full sequence | sequence record 320629 | Addgene NGS Result
TGAGTACGCCAAAAATTTTGACTAGCGGAGGCTAGAAGGAGAGAGATGGGTGCGAGAGCGTCAGTATTAA
GCGGGGGAGAATTAGATCGCGATGGGAAAAAATTCGGTTAAGGCCAGGGGGAAAGAAAAAATATAAATTA
AAACATATAGTATGGGCAAGCAGGGAGCTAGAACGATTCGCAGTTAATCCTGGCCTGTTAGAAACATCAG
AAGGCTGTAGACAAATACTGGGACAGCTACAACCATCCCTTCAGACAGGATCAGAAGAACTTAGATCATT
ATATAATACAGTAGCAACCCTCTATTGTGTGCATCAAAGGATAGAGATAAAAGACACCAAGGAAGCTTTA
GACAAGATAGAGGAAGAGCAAAACAAAAGTAAGACCACCGCACAGCAAGCGGCCGCTGATCTTCAGACCT
GGAGGAGGAGATATGAGGGACAATTGGAGAAGTGAATTATATAAATATAAAGTAGTAAAAATTGAACCAT
TAGGAGTAGCACCCACCAAGGCAAAGAGAAGAGTGGTGCAGAGAGAAAAAAGAGCAGTGGGAATAGGAGC
TTTGTTCCTTGGGTTCTTGGGAGCAGCAGGAAGCACTATGGGCGCAGCGTCAATGACGCTGACGGTACAG
GCCAGACAATTATTGTCTGGTATAGTGCAGCAGCAGAACAATTTGCTGAGGGCTATTGAGGCGCAACAGC
ATCTGTTGCAACTCACAGTCTGGGGCATCAAGCAGCTCCAGGCAAGAATCCTGGCTGTGGAAAGATACCT
AAAGGATCAACAGCTCCTGGGGATTTGGGGTTGCTCTGGAAAACTCATTTGCACCACTGCTGTGCCTTGG
AATGCTAGTTGGAGTAATAAATCTCTGGAACAGATTTGGAATCACACGACCTGGATGGAGTGGGACAGAG
AAATTAACAATTACACAAGCTTAATACACTCCTTAATTGAAGAATCGCAAAACCAGCAAGAAAAGAATGA
ACAAGAATTATTGGAATTAGATAAATGGGCAAGTTTGTGGAATTGGTTTAACATAACAAATTGGCTGTGG
TATATAAAATTATTCATAATGATAGTAGGAGGCTTGGTAGGTTTAAGAATAGTTTTTGCTGTACTTTCTA
TAGTGAATAGAGTTAGGCAGGGATATTCACCATTATCGTTTCAGACCCACCTCCCAACCCCGAGGGGACC
CGACAGGCCCGAAGGAATAGAAGAAGAAGGTGGAGAGAGAGACAGAGACAGATCCATTCGATTAGTGAAC
GGATCTCGACGGTATCGATCACGAGACTAGCCTCGAGCGGCCGCCCCCTTCACCGAGGGCCTATTTCCCA
TGATTCCTTCATATTTGCATATACGATACAAGGCTGTTAGAGAGATAATTGGAATTAATTTGACTGTAAA
CACAAAGATATTAGTACAAAATACGTGACGTAGAAAGTAATAATTTCTTGGGTAGTTTGCAGTTTTAAAA
TTATGTTTTAAAATGGACTATCATATGCTTACCGTAACTTGAAAGTATTTCGATTTCTTGGCTTTATATA
TCTTGTGGAAAGGACGAAACACCGGCGGTTACAACATCCAGAACTTCTCGAGAAGTTCTGGATGTTGTAA
CCGTTTTTGAATTCTCGACCTCGAGACAAATGGCAGTATTCATCCACAATTTTAAAAGAAAAGGGGGGAT
TGGGGGGTACAGTGCAGGGGAAAGAATAGTAGACATAATAGCAACAGACATACAAACTAAAGAATTACAA
AAACAAATTACAAAAATTCAAAATTTTCGGGTTTATTACAGGGACAGCAGAGATCCACTTTGGCCGCGGC
TCGAGGGGGTTGGGGTTGCGCCTTTTCCAAGGCAGCCCTGGGTTTGCGCAGGGACGCGGCTGCTCTGGGC
GTGGTTCCGGGAAACGCAGCGGCGCCGACCCTGGGTCTCGCACATTCTTCACGTCCGTTCGCAGCGTCAC
CCGGATCTTCGCCGCTACCCTTGTGGGCCCCCCGGCGACGCTTCCTGCTCCGCCCCTAAGTCGGGAAGGT
TCCTTGCGGTTCGCGGCGTGCCGGACGTGACAAACGGAAGCCGCACGTCTCACTAGTACCCTCGCAGACG
GACAGCGCCAGGGAGCAATGGCAGCGCGCCGACCGCGATGGGCTGTGGCCAATAGCGGCTGCTCAGCAGG
GCGCGCCGAGAGCAGCGGCCGGGAAGGGGCGGTGCGGGAGGCGGGGTGTGGGGCGGTAGTGTGGGCCCTG
TTCCTGCCCGCGCGGTGTTCCGCATTCTGCAAGCCTCCGGAGCGCACGTCGGCAGTCGGCTCCCTCGTTG
ACCGAATCACCGACCTCTCTCCCCAGGGGGATCCACCGGAGCTTACCATGACCGAGTACAAGCCCACGGT
GCGCCTCGCCACCCGCGACGACGTCCCCAGGGCCGTACGCACCCTCGCCGCCGCGTTCGCCGACTACCCC
GCCACGCGCCACACCGTCGATCCGGACCGCCACATCGAGCGGGTCACCGAGCTGCAAGAACTCTTCCTCA
CGCGCGTCGGGCTCGACATCGGCAAGGTGTGGGTCGCGGACGACGGCGCCGCGGTGGCGGTCTGGACCAC
GCCGGAGAGCGTCGAAGCGGGGGCGGTGTTCGCCGAGATCGGCCCGCGCATGGCCGAGTTGAGCGGTTCC
CGGCTGGCCGCGCAGCAACAGATGGAAGGCCTCCTGGCGCCGCACCGGCCCAAGGAGCCCGCGTGGTTCC
TGGCCACCGTCGGCGTCTCGCCCGACCACCAGGGCAAGGGTCTGGGCAGCGCCGTCGTGCTCCCCGGAGT
GGAGGCGGCCGAGCGCGCCGGGGTGCCCGCCTTCCTGGAGACCTCCGCGCCCCGCAACCTCCCCTTCTAC
GAGCGGCTCGGCTTCACCGTCACCGCCGACGTCGAGGTGCCCGAAGGACCGCGCACCTGGTGCATGACCC
GCAAGCCCGGTGCCTGACGCCCGCCCCACGACCCGCAGCGCCCGACCGAAAGGAGCGCACGACCCCATGC
ATCGGTACCTTTAAGACCAATGACTTACAAGGCAGCTGTAGATCTTAGCCACTTTTTAAAAGAAAAGGGG
GGACTGGAAGGGCTAATTCACTCCCAACGAAGACAAGATCTGCTTTTTGCTTGTACTGGGTCTCTCTGGT
TAGACCAGATCTGAGCCTGGGAGCTCTCTGGCTAACTAGGGAACCCACTGCTTAAGCCTCAATAAAGCTT
GCCTTGAGTGCTTCAAGTAGTGTGTGCCCGTCTGTTGTGTGACTCTGGTAACTAGAGATCCCTCAGACCC
TTTTAGTCAGTGTGGAAAATCTCTAGCAGTAGTAGTTCATGTCATCTTATTATTCAGTATTTATAACTTG
CAAAGAAATGAATATCAGAGAGTGAGAGGAACTTGTTTATTGCAGCTTATAATGGTTACAAATAAAGCAA
TAGCATCACAAATTTCACAAATAAAGCATTTTTTTCACTGCATTCTAGTTGTGGTTTGTCCAAACTCATC
AATGTATCTTATCATGTCTGGCTCTAGCTATCCCGCCCCTAACTCCGCCCATCCCGCCCCTAACTCCGCC
CAGTTCCGCCCATTCTCCGCCCCATGGCTGACTAATTTTTTTTATTTATGCAGAGGCCGAGGCCGCCTCG
GCCTCTGAGCTATTCCAGAAGTAGTGAGGAGGCTTTTTTGGAGGCCTAGGGACGTACCCAATTCGCCCTA
TAGTGAGTCGTATTACGCGCGCTCACTGGCCGTCGTTTTACAACGTCGTGACTGGGAAAACCCTGGCGTT
ACCCAACTTAATCGCCTTGCAGCACATCCCCCTTTCGCCAGCTGGCGTAATAGCGAAGAGGCCCGCACCG
ATCGCCCTTCCCAACAGTTGCGCAGCCTGAATGGCGAATGGG
[124 nt withheld, positions 3893-4016]
C
[91 nt withheld, positions 4018-4108]
A
[49 nt withheld, positions 4110-4158]
CCTTTGACGTTGGAGTCCACGTTCTTT
[37 nt withheld, positions 4186-4222]
ACCCTATCTCGGTCTATTCTTTTGATTTATAAGGGATTTTGCCGATTTCGGCCTATTGGTTAAAAAATGA
GCTGATTTAACAAAAATTTAACGCGAATTTTAACAAAATATTAACGCTTACAATTTAGGTGGCACTTTTC
GGGGAAATGTGCGCGGAACCCCTATTTGTTTATTTTTCTAAATACATTCAAATATGTATCCGCTCATGAG
ACAATAACCCTGATAAATGCTTCAATAATATTGAAAAAGGAAGAGTATGAGTATTCAACATTTCCGTGTC
GCCCTTATTCCCTTTTTTGCGGCATTTTGCCTTCCTGTTTTTGCTCACCCAGAAACGCTGGTGAAAGTAA
AAGATGCTGAAGATCAGTTGGGTGCACGAGTGGGTTACATCGAACTGGATCTCAACAGCGGTAAGATCCT
TGAGAGTTTTCGCCCCGAAGAACGTTTTCCAATGATGAGCACTTTTAAAGTTCTGCTATGTGGCGCGGTA
TTATCCCGTATTGACGCCGGGCAAGAGCAACTCGGTCGCCGCATACACTATTCTCAGAATGACTTGGTTG
AGTACTCACCAGTCACAGAAAAGCATCTTACGGATGGCATGACAGTAAGAGAATTATGCAGTGCTGCCAT
AACCATGAGTGATAACACTGCGGCCAACTTACTTCTGACAACGATCGGAGGACCGAAGGAGCTAACCGCT
TTTTTGCACAACATGGGGGATCATGTAACTCGCCTTGATCGTTGGGAACCGGAGCTGAATGAAGCCATAC
CAAACGACGAGCGTGACACCACGATGCCTGTAGCAATGGCAACAACGTTGCGCAAACTATTAACTGGCGA
ACTACTTACTCTAGCTTCCCGGCAACAATTAATAGACTGGATGGAGGCGGATAAAGTTGCAGGACCACTT
CTGCGCTCGGCCCTTCCGGCTGGCTGGTTTATTGCTGATAAATCTGGAGCCGGTGAGCGTGGGTCTCGCG
GTATCATTGCAGCACTGGGGCCAGATGGTAAGCCCTCCCGTATCGTAGTTATCTACACGACGGGGAGTCA
GGCAACTATGGATGAACGAAATAGACAGATCGCTGAGATAGGTGCCTCACTGATTAAGCATTGGTAACTG
TCAGACCAAGTTTACTCATATATACTTTAGATTGATTTAAAACTTCATTTTTAATTTAAAAGGATCTAGG
TGAAGATCCTTTTTGATAATCTCATGACCAAAATCCCTTAACGTGAGTTTTCGTTCCACTGAGCGTCAGA
CCCCGTAGAAAAGATCAAAGGATCTTCTTGAGATCCTTTTTTTCTGCGCGTAATCTGCTGCTTGCAAACA
AAAAAACCACCGCTACCAGCGGTGGTTTGTTTGCCGGATCAAGAGCTACCAACTCTTTTTCCGAAGGTAA
CTGGCTTCAGCAGAGCGCAGATACCAAATACTGTTCTTCTAGTGTAGCCGTAGTTAGGCCACCACTTCAA
GAACTCTGTAGCACCGCCTACATACCTCGCTCTGCTAATCCTGTTACCAGTGGCTGCTGCCAGTGGCGAT
AAGTCGTGTCTTACCGGGTTGGACTCAAGACGATAGTTACCGGATAAGGCGCAGCGGTCGGGCTGAACGG
GGGGTTCGTGCACACAGCCCAGCTTGGAGCGAACGACCTACACCGAACTGAGATACCTACAGCGTGAGCT
ATGAGAAAGCGCCACGCTTCCCGAAGGGAGAAAGGCGGACAGGTATCCGGTAAGCGGCAGGGTCGGAACA
GGAGAGCGCACGAGGGAGCTTCCAGGGGGAAACGCCTGGTATCTTTATAGTCCTGTCGGGTTTCGCCACC
TCTGACTTGAGCGTCGATTTTTGTGATGCTCGTCAGGGGGGCGGAGCCTATGGAAAAACGCCAGCAACGC
GGCCTTTTTACGGTTCCTGGCCTTTTGCTGGCCTTTTGCTCACATGTTCTTTCCTGCGTTATCCCCTGAT
TCTGTGGATAACCGTATTACCGCCTTTGAGTGAGCTGATACCGCTCGCCGCAGCCGAACGACCGAGCGCA
GCGAGTCAGTGAGCGAGGAAGCGGAAGAGCGCCCAATACGCAAACCGCCTCTCCCCGCGCGTTGGCCGAT
TCATTAATGCAGCTGGCACGACAGGTTTCCCGACTGGAAAGCGGGCAGTGAGCGCAACGCAATTAATGTG
AGTTAGCTCACTCATTAGGCACCCCAGGCTTTACACTTTATGCTTCCGGCTCGTATGTTGTGTGGAATTG
TGAGCGGATAACAATTTCACACAGGAAACAGCTATGACCATGATTACGCCAAGCGCGCAATTAACCCTCA
CTAAAGGGAACAAAAGCTGGAGCTGCAAGCTTAATGTAGTCTTATGCAATACTCTTGTAGTCTTGCAACA
TGGTAACGATGAGTTAGCAACATGCCTTACAAGGAGAGAAAAAGCACCGTGCATGCCGATTGGTGGAAGT
AAGGTGGTACGATCGTGCCTTATTAGGAAGGCAACAGACGGGTCTGACATGGATTGGACGAACCACTGAA
TTGCCGCATTGCAGAGATATTGTATTTAAGTGCCTAGCTCGATACATAAACGGGTCTCTCTGGTTAGACC
AGATCTGAGCCTGGGAGCTCTCTGGCTAACTAGGGAACCCACTGCTTAAGCCTCAATAAAGCTTGCCTTG
AGTGCTTCAAGTAGTGTGTGCCCGTCTGTTGTGTGACTCTGGTAACTAGAGATCCCTCAGACCCTTTTAG
TCAGTGTGGAAAATCTCTAGCAGTGGCGCCCGAACAGGGACTTGAAAGCGAAAGGGAAACCAGAGGAGCT
CTCTCGACGCAGGACTCGGCTTGCTGAAGCGCGCACGGCAAGAGGCGAGGGGCGGCGACTGG
Features (pLannotate 1.2.2; 25 found; start..end, strand, type, name):
     46..409     +  CDS            HIV-1 gag (fragment): gag protein from human immunodeficiency virus 1; gag
    555..788     +  misc_feature   RRE: The Rev response element (RRE) of HIV-1 allows for Rev-dependent mRNA export from the nucleus to the cytoplasm.
   1165..1265    +  CDS            Rev (fragment): human immunodeficiency virus 1 (HIV-1) Rev protein; rev; enhances nuclear export of unspliced and incompletely spliced viral mRNAs
   1315..1555    +  promoter       U6 promoter: RNA polymerase III promoter for human U6 snRNA
   1660..1777    +  misc_feature   cPPT/CTS: central polypurine tract and central termination sequence of HIV-1
   1826..2336    +  promoter       hPGK promoter: human phosphoglycerate kinase 1 promoter
   2358..2957    +  CDS            PuroR: puromycin N-acetyltransferase; pac from Streptomyces alboniger; confers resistance to puromycin
   3000..3083    +  CDS            nef (fragment): NEF_HV1Z2 - Experimental evidence at protein level: Swiss-Prot protein existence level 1. Extracellular Nef protein targets CD4(+) T-lymphocytes for apoptosis by interacting with CXCR4 surface receptors. From Human immunodeficiency virus type 1 group M subtype D (isolate Z2/CDC-Z34) (HIV-1).
   3085..3318    +  LTR            3' LTR (ΔU3): self-inactivating 3' long terminal repeat (LTR) from HIV-1
   3390..3511    +  polyA_signal   SV40 poly(A) signal: SV40 polyadenylation signal
   3551..3686    +  rep_origin     SV40 ori: SV40 origin of replication
   3707..3725    -  promoter       T7 promoter: promoter for bacteriophage T7 RNA polymerase
   3733..3888    +  CDS            lacZα (fragment): LacZα fragment of β-galactosidase; lacZ fragment
   3893..4321    +  rep_origin     f1 ori (sequence partly withheld): f1 bacteriophage origin of replication; arrow indicates direction of (+) strand synthesis
   4374..4478    +  promoter       AmpR promoter: bla
   4479..5339    +  CDS            AmpR: β-lactamase; bla; confers resistance to ampicillin, carbenicillin, and related antibiotics
   5510..6098    +  rep_origin     ori: high-copy-number ColE1/pMB1/pBR322/pUC origin of replication
   6281..6373    +  CDS            lacI (fragment): lac repressor; lacI; The lac repressor binds to the lac operator to inhibit transcription in E. coli. This inhibition can be relieved by adding lactose or isopropyl-β-D-thiogalactopyranoside (IPTG).
   6386..6407    +  protein_bind   CAP binding site: CAP binding activates transcription in the presence of cAMP. E. coli catabolite activator protein
   6422..6452    +  promoter       lac promoter: promoter for the E. coli lac operon
   6460..6476    +  protein_bind   lac operator: The lac repressor binds to the lac operator to inhibit transcription in E. coli. This inhibition can be relieved by adding lactose or isopropyl-β-D-thiogalactopyranoside (IPTG). lac repressor encoded by lacI
   6521..6539    +  promoter       T3 promoter: promoter for bacteriophage T3 RNA polymerase
   6567..6793    +  promoter       RSV promoter: Rous sarcoma virus enhancer/promoter
   6794..6974    +  LTR            5' LTR (truncated): truncated 5' long terminal repeat (LTR) from HIV-1
   7021..62      +  misc_feature   HIV-1 Ψ (across the origin): packaging signal of human immunodeficiency virus type 1
