[The description below was written by a language model from this plasmid's Addgene catalogue record and pLannotate feature annotations shown in this document.]
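Description:
pLKO.1P POLD1_1 is a lentiviral shRNA vector built on the pLKO.1P (puromycin) backbone from The RNAi Consortium, designed to suppress human POLD1, which encodes the catalytic subunit of DNA polymerase delta. In bacteria it is maintained as a high-copy plasmid through a ColE1/pUC-type origin and selected with ampicillin via the β-lactamase gene. An f1 origin, an SV40 origin and poly(A) signal, and remnants of a lac/T7/T3 cloning region are also carried in the plasmid backbone outside the viral unit. The sequenced record is 7,084 nt, somewhat shorter than the listed backbone size of 7,466 bp, which would be consistent with replacement of a stuffer fragment by the short hairpin insert, although the record does not say so.

The transfer cassette follows a self-inactivating design. An RSV promoter fused to a truncated HIV-1 5' LTR drives production of the genomic RNA in packaging cells. This is followed by the Ψ packaging signal with a partial gag sequence, the Rev response element for Rev-dependent nuclear export, and a cPPT/CTS element that aids nuclear import. The unit ends in a ΔU3 3' LTR, which inactivates the viral promoter after integration. Within it, a human U6 RNA polymerase III promoter transcribes the shPOLD1_1 hairpin, cloned between AgeI and EcoRI sites. The hairpin itself is not annotated in the feature table but would lie in the gap between the U6 promoter and the cPPT. Downstream, a human PGK promoter expresses puromycin N-acetyltransferase, allowing selection of transduced mammalian cells. The construct is used for stable knockdown of POLD1, and the associated study examined genome-integrity vulnerabilities linked to replicative DNA polymerases in basal-like breast cancer.
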