Addgene plasmid #160791: pLKO.1P POLD1_1
Purpose: Suppress POLD1
Depositing lab: Richard Possemato. Depositing organization: NYU Grossman School of Medicine. Publication: Hyperactive CDK2 Activity in Basal-like Breast Cancer Imposes a Genome Integrity Liability that Can Be Exploited by Targeting DNA Polymerase epsilon. Sviderskiy VO, Blumenberg L, Gorodetsky E, Karakousi TR, Hirsh N, Alvarez SW, Terzi EM, Kaparos E, Whiten GC, Ssebyala S, Tonzi P, Mir H, Neel BG, Huang TT, Adams S, Ruggles KV, Possemato R. Mol Cell. 2020 Oct 28. pii: S1097-2765(20)30723-1. doi: 10.1016/j.molcel.2020.10.016. PubMed 33152268.
Backbone
  Vector backbone: pLKO.1P
  Backbone manufacturer: The RNAi Consortium
  Backbone size w/o insert (bp): 7466
  Vector type: Lentiviral
  Selectable markers: Puromycin
Growth in bacteria
  Bacterial resistance: Ampicillin, 100 μg/mL
  Growth temperature: 37°C
  Growth strain: NEB Stable
  Copy number: High Copy
Gene/Insert
  Gene/Insert name: shPOLD1_1
  gRNA/shRNA sequence: CGGTTACAACATCCAGAACTT
  Species: H. sapiens (human)
  Cloning method: Restriction Enzyme; 5′ cloning site AgeI (unknown if destroyed); 3′ cloning site EcoRI (not destroyed)
  Sequencing primers: 5′ GCA TAT ACG ATA CAA GGC TGT TAG AG
Terms and licenses: Academic/Nonprofit Terms; Industry Terms: Not Available to Industry
How to cite: pLKO.1P POLD1_1 was a gift from Richard Possemato (Addgene plasmid # 160791 ; http://n2t.net/addgene:160791 ; RRID:Addgene_160791)
